Addgene plasmid #180317: pCMV_mApple-SEPT7 Gmut2
Purpose: mammalian expression of human SEPT7 Gmut2 fused to mApple
Depositing lab: Manos Mavrakis. Depositing organization: CNRS UMR 7249, Institut Fresnel. Publication: Human septins organize as octamer-based filaments and mediate actin-membrane anchoring in cells. Martins CS, Taveneau C, Castro-Linares G, Baibakov M, Buzhinsky N, Eroles M, Milanovic V, Omi S, Pedelacq JD, Iv F, Bouillard L, Llewellyn A, Gomes M, Belhabib M, Kuzmic M, Verdier-Pinard P, Lee S, Badache A, Kumar S, Chandre C, Brasselet S, Rico F, Rossier O, Koenderink GH, Wenger J, Cabantous S, Mavrakis M. J Cell Biol. 2023 Mar 6;222(3):e202203016. doi: 10.1083/jcb.202203016. Epub 2022 Dec 23. PubMed 36562751.
Backbone
  Vector backbone: pCMV
  Backbone manufacturer: Clontech
  Vector type: Mammalian Expression
Growth in bacteria
  Bacterial resistance: Kanamycin, 50 μg/mL
  Growth temperature: 37°C
  Growth strain: DH5alpha
  Copy number: High Copy
Gene/Insert
  Gene/Insert name: SEPTIN7 (alt name: SEPT7)
  Species: H. sapiens (human)
  Mutation: SEPT7 H279D
  Entrez Gene: SEPTIN7 (a.k.a. CDC10, CDC3, NBLA02942, SEPT7, SEPT7A)
  Promoter: CMV
  Tag / fusion protein: mApple (N terminal on insert)
  Cloning method: Gibson Cloning
Terms and licenses: Academic/Nonprofit Terms; Industry Terms: Not Available to Industry
Depositor comments: Please visit https://doi.org/10.1101/2022.02.23.481653 for bioRxiv preprint.
How to cite: pCMV_mApple-SEPT7 Gmut2 was a gift from Manos Mavrakis (Addgene plasmid # 180317 ; http://n2t.net/addgene:180317 ; RRID:Addgene_180317)
