[The description below was written by a language model from this plasmid's Addgene catalogue record and pLannotate feature annotations shown in this document.]
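Description:
pCMV_mApple-SEPT7 Gmut2 is a mammalian expression plasmid of about 6 kb built on a Clontech pCMV-type backbone. It is used to produce a mutant form of human septin 7 (SEPTIN7, also called SEPT7 or CDC10) fused to a red fluorescent protein. The human cytomegalovirus immediate early enhancer and promoter drive a single open reading frame. In this frame the monomeric, rapidly maturing Discosoma-derived fluorophore mApple sits directly upstream of the SEPTIN7 coding sequence, placing the tag at the N terminus. The fusion was assembled by Gibson cloning. Transcripts are terminated by the SV40 polyadenylation signal; the short large T antigen fragment annotated just before it is most likely part of that SV40 late region rather than a functional element.

The insert carries the H279D substitution, which the depositor designates "Gmut2". The record does not explain the mutation's effect. SEPTIN7 is a filament-forming cytoskeletal GTPase, and the associated publication concerns how human septins assemble into octamer-based filaments and anchor actin to membranes. The construct is therefore suited to live or fixed imaging of how this mutant localises and assembles in transfected cells.

In E. coli the plasmid replicates from a high-copy ColE1/pUC-type origin and is selected with kanamycin. The Tn5 NeoR/KanR gene is preceded by both a bacterial bla promoter and the SV40 enhancer/early promoter and is followed by the HSV TK polyadenylation signal. The same marker can therefore confer G418 resistance in mammalian cells. An f1 origin is also present. The small ble and bGH poly(A) fragments appear to be backbone remnants or incidental annotation matches.
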