Features (pLannotate 1.2.2; 14 found; start..end, strand, type, name):
     61..364     +  enhancer       CMV enhancer: human cytomegalovirus immediate early enhancer
    365..568     +  promoter       CMV promoter: human cytomegalovirus (CMV) immediate early promoter
    597..1304    +  CDS            mApple: mApple is a basic (constitutively fluorescent) red fluorescent protein published in 2008, derived from Discosoma sp.. It is reported to be a rapidly-maturing monomer with high acid sensitivity.
   1305..2612    +  CDS            SEPTIN7: SEPT7_HUMAN - Also known as CDC10, SEPT7. Experimental evidence at protein level: Swiss-Prot protein existence level 1. Filament-forming cytoskeletal GTPase. Required for normal organization of the actin cytoskeleton. Required for normal progress through mitosis. Involved in cytokinesis. Required for normal association of CENPE with the kinetochore. Plays a role in ciliogenesis and collective cell movements. Forms a filamentous structure with SEPTIN12, SEPTIN6, SEPTIN2 and probably SEPTIN4 at the sperm annulus which is required for the structural integrity and motility of the sperm tail during
   2638..2722    +  CDS            large T antigen (fragment): large T antigen from SV40 (simian virus 40)
   2745..2866    +  polyA_signal   SV40 poly(A) signal: SV40 polyadenylation signal
   2900..3328    -  rep_origin     f1 ori (sequence partly withheld): f1 bacteriophage origin of replication; arrow indicates direction of (+) strand synthesis
   3355..3459    +  promoter       AmpR promoter: bla
   3461..3818    +  promoter       SV40 promoter: SV40 enhancer and early promoter
   3853..4647    +  CDS            NeoR/KanR: aminoglycoside phosphotransferase from Tn5; aph(3')-II (or nptII); confers resistance to neomycin, kanamycin, and G418 (Geneticin®)
   4668..4820    +  CDS            ble (fragment): BLE_KLEPN - Experimental evidence at protein level: Swiss-Prot protein existence level 1. Binding protein with a strong affinity to the bleomycin family of antibiotics. Binds to CL990; an antimitotic-antibiotic compound. From Klebsiella pneumoniae.
   4879..4926    +  polyA_signal   HSV TK poly(A) signal: herpes simplex virus thymidine kinase polyadenylation signal (Cole and Stacy, 1985)
   5017..5033    -  polyA_signal   bGH poly(A) signal (fragment): bovine growth hormone polyadenylation signal
   5255..5843    +  rep_origin     ori: high-copy-number ColE1/pMB1/pBR322/pUC origin of replication
>Addgene plasmid #180317 | pCMV_mApple-SEPT7 Gmut2 | addgene full sequence | sequence record 358040 | Addgene NGS Result
TAGTTATTAATAGTAATCAATTACGGGGTCATTAGTTCATAGCCCATATATGGAGTTCCGCGTTACATAA
CTTACGGTAAATGGCCCGCCTGGCTGACCGCCCAACGACCCCCGCCCATTGACGTCAATAATGACGTATG
TTCCCATAGTAACGCCAATAGGGACTTTCCATTGACGTCAATGGGTGGAGTATTTACGGTAAACTGCCCA
CTTGGCAGTACATCAAGTGTATCATATGCCAAGTACGCCCCCTATTGACGTCAATGACGGTAAATGGCCC
GCCTGGCATTATGCCCAGTACATGACCTTATGGGACTTTCCTACTTGGCAGTACATCTACGTATTAGTCA
TCGCTATTACCATGGTGATGCGGTTTTGGCAGTACATCAATGGGCGTGGATAGCGGTTTGACTCACGGGG
ATTTCCAAGTCTCCACCCCATTGACGTCAATGGGAGTTTGTTTTGGCACCAAAATCAACGGGACTTTCCA
AAATGTCGTAACAACTCCGCCCCATTGACGCAAATGGGCGGTAGGCGTGTACGGTGGGAGGTCTATATAA
GCAGAGCTGGTTTAGTGAACCGTCAGATCCGCTAGCATGGTGAGCAAGGGCGAGGAGAATAACATGGCCA
TCATCAAGGAGTTCATGCGCTTCAAGGTGCACATGGAGGGCTCCGTGAACGGCCACGAGTTCGAGATCGA
GGGCGAGGGCGAGGGCCGCCCCTACGAGGCCTTTCAGACCGCTAAGCTGAAGGTGACCAAGGGTGGCCCC
CTGCCCTTCGCCTGGGACATCCTGTCCCCTCAGTTCATGTACGGCTCCAAGGTCTACATTAAGCACCCAG
CCGACATCCCCGACTACTTCAAGCTGTCCTTCCCCGAGGGCTTCAGGTGGGAGCGCGTGATGAACTTCGA
GGACGGCGGCATTATTCACGTTAACCAGGACTCCTCCCTGCAGGACGGCGTGTTCATCTACAAGGTGAAG
CTGCGCGGCACCAACTTCCCCTCCGACGGCCCCGTAATGCAGAAGAAGACCATGGGCTGGGAGGCCTCCG
AGGAGCGGATGTACCCCGAGGACGGCGCCCTGAAGAGCGAGATCAAGAAGAGGCTGAAGCTGAAGGACGG
CGGCCACTACGCCGCCGAGGTCAAGACCACCTACAAGGCCAAGAAGCCCGTGCAGCTGCCCGGCGCCTAC
ATCGTCGACATCAAGTTGGACATCGTGTCCCACAACGAGGACTACACCATCGTGGAACAGTACGAACGCG
CCGAGGGCCGCCACTCCACCGGCGGCATGGACGAGCTGTACAAGTCGGTCAGTGCGAGATCCGCTGCTGC
TGAGGAGAGGAGCGTCAACAGCAGCACCATGGTAGCTCAACAGAAGAACCTTGAAGGCTATGTGGGATTT
GCCAATCTCCCAAATCAAGTATACAGAAAATCGGTGAAGAGAGGTTTTGAATTCACGCTTATGGTAGTGG
GTGAATCTGGATTGGGAAAGTCGACATTAATCAACTCATTATTCCTCACAGATTTGTATTCTCCAGAGTA
TCCAGGTCCTTCTCATAGAATTAAAAAGACTGTACAGGTGGAACAATCCAAAGTTTTAATCAAAGAAGGT
GGTGTTCAGTTGCTGCTCACAATAGTTGATACCCCAGGATTTGGAGATGCAGTGGATAATAGTAATTGCT
GGCAGCCTGTTATCGACTACATTGATAGTAAATTTGAGGACTACCTAAATGCAGAATCACGAGTGAACAG
ACGTCAGATGCCTGATAACAGGGTGCAGTGTTGTTTATACTTCATTGCTCCTTCAGGACATGGACTTAAA
CCATTGGATATTGAGTTTATGAAGCGTTTGCATGAAAAAGTGAATATCATCCCACTTATTGCCAAAGCAG
ACACACTCACACCAGAGGAATGCCAACAGTTTAAAAAACAGATAATGAAAGAAATCCAAGAACATAAAAT
TAAAATATACGAATTTCCAGAAACAGATGATGAAGAAGAAAATAAACTTGTTAAAAAGATAAAGGACCGT
TTACCTCTTGCTGTGGTAGGTAGTAATACTATCATTGAAGTTAATGGCAAAAGGGTCAGAGGAAGGCAGT
ATCCTTGGGGTGTTGCTGAAGTTGAAAATGGTGAAGATTGTGATTTTACAATCCTAAGAAATATGTTGAT
AAGAACACACATGCAGGACTTGAAAGATGTTACTAATAATGTCCACTATGAGAACTACAGAAGCAGAAAA
CTTGCAGCTGTGACTTATAATGGAGTTGATAACAACAAGAATAAAGGGCAGCTGACTAAGAGCCCTCTGG
CACAAATGGAAGAAGAAAGAAGGGAGCATGTAGCTAAAATGAAGAAGATGGAGATGGAGATGGAGCAGGT
GTTTGAGATGAAGGTCAAAGAAAAAGTTCAAAAACTGAAGGACTCTGAAGCTGAGCTCCAGCGGCGCCAT
GAGCAAATGAAAAAGAATTTGGAAGCACAGCACAAAGAATTGGAGGAAAAACGTCGTCAGTTCGAGGATG
AGAAAGCAAACTGGGAAGCTCAACAACGTATTTTAGAACAACAGAACTCTTCAAGAACCTTGGAAAAGAA
CAAGAAGAAAGGGAAGATCTTTTAAGGATCCACCGGATCTAGATAACTGATCATAATCAGCCATACCACA
TTTGTAGAGGTTTTACTTGCTTTAAAAAACCTCCCACACCTCCCCCTGAACCTGAAACATAAAATGAATG
CAATTGTTGTTGTTAACTTGTTTATTGCAGCTTATAATGGTTACAAATAAAGCAATAGCATCACAAATTT
CACAAATAAAGCATTTTTTTCACTGCATTCTAGTTGTGGTTTGTCCAAACTCATCAATGTATCTTAACGC
GTAAATTGTAAGCGTTAATATTTTGTTAAAATTCGCGTTAAATTTTTGTTAAATCAGCTCATTTTTTAAC
CAATAGGCCGAAATCGGCAAAATCCCTTATAAATCAAAAGAATAGACCGAGATAGGGT
[37 nt withheld, positions 2999-3035]
AAAGAACGTGGACTCCAACGTCAAAGG
[49 nt withheld, positions 3063-3111]
T
[91 nt withheld, positions 3113-3203]
G
[124 nt withheld, positions 3205-3328]
CAGGTGGCACTTTTCGGGGAAATGTGCGCGGAACCCCTATTTGTTTATTTTTCTAAATACATTCAAATAT
GTATCCGCTCATGAGACAATAACCCTGATAAATGCTTCAATAATATTGAAAAAGGAAGAGTCCTGAGGCG
GAAAGAACCAGCTGTGGAATGTGTGTCAGTTAGGGTGTGGAAAGTCCCCAGGCTCCCCAGCAGGCAGAAG
TATGCAAAGCATGCATCTCAATTAGTCAGCAACCAGGTGTGGAAAGTCCCCAGGCTCCCCAGCAGGCAGA
AGTATGCAAAGCATGCATCTCAATTAGTCAGCAACCATAGTCCCGCCCCTAACTCCGCCCATCCCGCCCC
TAACTCCGCCCAGTTCCGCCCATTCTCCGCCCCATGGCTGACTAATTTTTTTTATTTATGCAGAGGCCGA
GGCCGCCTCGGCCTCTGAGCTATTCCAGAAGTAGTGAGGAGGCTTTTTTGGAGGCCTAGGCTTTTGCAAA
GATCGATCAAGAGACAGGATGAGGATCGTTTCGCATGATTGAACAAGATGGATTGCACGCAGGTTCTCCG
GCCGCTTGGGTGGAGAGGCTATTCGGCTATGACTGGGCACAACAGACAATCGGCTGCTCTGATGCCGCCG
TGTTCCGGCTGTCAGCGCAGGGGCGCCCGGTTCTTTTTGTCAAGACCGACCTGTCCGGTGCCCTGAATGA
ACTGCAAGACGAGGCAGCGCGGCTATCGTGGCTGGCCACGACGGGCGTTCCTTGCGCAGCTGTGCTCGAC
GTTGTCACTGAAGCGGGAAGGGACTGGCTGCTATTGGGCGAAGTGCCGGGGCAGGATCTCCTGTCATCTC
ACCTTGCTCCTGCCGAGAAAGTATCCATCATGGCTGATGCAATGCGGCGGCTGCATACGCTTGATCCGGC
TACCTGCCCATTCGACCACCAAGCGAAACATCGCATCGAGCGAGCACGTACTCGGATGGAAGCCGGTCTT
GTCGATCAGGATGATCTGGACGAAGAGCATCAGGGGCTCGCGCCAGCCGAACTGTTCGCCAGGCTCAAGG
CGAGCATGCCCGACGGCGAGGATCTCGTCGTGACCCATGGCGATGCCTGCTTGCCGAATATCATGGTGGA
AAATGGCCGCTTTTCTGGATTCATCGACTGTGGCCGGCTGGGTGTGGCGGACCGCTATCAGGACATAGCG
TTGGCTACCCGTGATATTGCTGAAGAGCTTGGCGGCGAATGGGCTGACCGCTTCCTCGTGCTTTACGGTA
TCGCCGCTCCCGATTCGCAGCGCATCGCCTTCTATCGCCTTCTTGACGAGTTCTTCTGAGCGGGACTCTG
GGGTTCGAAATGACCGACCAAGCGACGCCCAACCTGCCATCACGAGATTTCGATTCCACCGCCGCCTTCT
ATGAAAGGTTGGGCTTCGGAATCGTTTTCCGGGACGCCGGCTGGATGATCCTCCAGCGCGGGGATCTCAT
GCTGGAGTTCTTCGCCCACCCTAGGGGGAGGCTAACTGAAACACGGAAGGAGACAATACCGGAAGGAACC
CGCGCTATGACGGCAATAAAAAGACAGAATAAAACGCACGGTGTTGGGTCGTTTGTTCATAAACGCGGGG
TTCGGTCCCAGGGCTGGCACTCTGTCGATACCCCACCGAGACCCCATTGGGGCCAATACGCCCGCGTTTC
TTCCTTTTCCCCACCCCACCCCCCAAGTTCGGGTGAAGGCCCAGGGCTCGCAGCCAACGTCGGGGCGGCA
GGCCCTGCCATAGCCTCAGGTTACTCATATATACTTTAGATTGATTTAAAACTTCATTTTTAATTTAAAA
GGATCTAGGTGAAGATCCTTTTTGATAATCTCATGACCAAAATCCCTTAACGTGAGTTTTCGTTCCACTG
AGCGTCAGACCCCGTAGAAAAGATCAAAGGATCTTCTTGAGATCCTTTTTTTCTGCGCGTAATCTGCTGC
TTGCAAACAAAAAAACCACCGCTACCAGCGGTGGTTTGTTTGCCGGATCAAGAGCTACCAACTCTTTTTC
CGAAGGTAACTGGCTTCAGCAGAGCGCAGATACCAAATACTGTTCTTCTAGTGTAGCCGTAGTTAGGCCA
CCACTTCAAGAACTCTGTAGCACCGCCTACATACCTCGCTCTGCTAATCCTGTTACCAGTGGCTGCTGCC
AGTGGCGATAAGTCGTGTCTTACCGGGTTGGACTCAAGACGATAGTTACCGGATAAGGCGCAGCGGTCGG
GCTGAACGGGGGGTTCGTGCACACAGCCCAGCTTGGAGCGAACGACCTACACCGAACTGAGATACCTACA
GCGTGAGCTATGAGAAAGCGCCACGCTTCCCGAAGGGAGAAAGGCGGACAGGTATCCGGTAAGCGGCAGG
GTCGGAACAGGAGAGCGCACGAGGGAGCTTCCAGGGGGAAACGCCTGGTATCTTTATAGTCCTGTCGGGT
TTCGCCACCTCTGACTTGAGCGTCGATTTTTGTGATGCTCGTCAGGGGGGCGGAGCCTATGGAAAAACGC
CAGCAACGCGGCCTTTTTACGGTTCCTGGCCTTTTGCTGGCCTTTTGCTCACATGTTCTTTCCTGCGTTA
TCCCCTGATTCTGTGGATAACCGTATTACCGCCATGCAT
